Addgene plasmid #181915: pcDNA3-PM-InPAkt
Purpose: Indicator of Phosphoinositides using Akt; targeted to the plasma membrane.
Depositing lab: Jin Zhang. Depositing organization: Johns Hopkins University and School of Medicine. Publication: Signal propagation from membrane messengers to nuclear effectors revealed by reporters of phosphoinositide dynamics and Akt activity. Ananthanarayanan B, Ni Q, Zhang J. Proc Natl Acad Sci U S A. 2005 Oct 18;102(42):15081-6. doi: 10.1073/pnas.0502889102. Epub 2005 Oct 7. PubMed 16214892.
Backbone
  Vector backbone: pcDNA3
  Backbone manufacturer: Invitrogen
  Backbone size w/o insert (bp): 5517
  Total vector size (bp): 7551
  Vector type: Mammalian Expression
  Selectable markers: Neomycin (select with G418)
Growth in bacteria
  Bacterial resistance: Ampicillin, 100 μg/mL
  Growth temperature: 37°C
  Growth strain: DH5alpha
  Copy number: High Copy
Gene/Insert
  Gene/Insert name: pm-InPAkt (alt names: InPAkt-Kras; truncECFP-PH(Akt)-pseudoligand-Citrine-Kras)
  Insert size (bp): 2034
  Mutation: Contains the following mutations with respect to original Citrine: D21V; A206K; GGSGGT linker between L231 and G232
  Promoter: CMV
  Tag / fusion protein: 6xHIS - T7 tag (gene 10 leader) - Xpress (TM) tag (N terminal on backbone); truncECFP (N terminal on insert); Citrine (C terminal on insert); C-terminal targeting sequence from Kras (C terminal on insert)
  Cloning method: Restriction Enzyme; 5′ cloning site BamHI (not destroyed); 3′ cloning site EcoRI (not destroyed)
  Sequencing primers: 5′ CMV forward; 3′ BGH reverse
Terms and licenses: Academic/Nonprofit Terms; Industry Terms: Not Available to Industry
How to cite: pcDNA3-PM-InPAkt was a gift from Jin Zhang (Addgene plasmid # 181915 ; http://n2t.net/addgene:181915 ; RRID:Addgene_181915)
