[The description below was written by a language model from this plasmid's Addgene catalogue record and pLannotate feature annotations shown in this document.]
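Description:
pcDNA3-PM-InPAkt is a mammalian expression plasmid built on the Invitrogen pcDNA3 backbone that encodes a plasma-membrane-targeted version of InPAkt, a genetically encoded fluorescent indicator of phosphoinositides based on Akt. In bacteria it is maintained as a high-copy plasmid through a ColE1/pUC-type origin with ampicillin selection (AmpR), and it also carries an f1 origin. For mammalian cells, an SV40 early promoter drives a neomycin resistance gene followed by an SV40 polyadenylation signal, which permits G418 selection of stable transfectants.

The roughly 2 kb insert was cloned between BamHI and EcoRI and is expressed from the CMV immediate early enhancer/promoter, with transcripts terminated by the bGH polyadenylation signal. T7 and SP6 phage promoters flank the cloning region. The open reading frame begins with backbone-derived N-terminal tags (6xHis, T7 gene 10 leader and the Xpress epitope with its enterokinase site). These are followed by a truncated ECFP, the pleckstrin homology domain of Akt (annotated as a fragment of human Akt1), a "pseudoligand" segment, a Citrine variant and a C-terminal targeting sequence from Kras that localises the sensor to the plasma membrane. The Citrine carries D21V and A206K substitutions and a short glycine/serine-rich linker inserted near its C-terminus; the feature table accordingly matches it to mCitrine.

Placing a cyan and a yellow fluorescent protein on either side of a lipid-binding domain and a competing pseudoligand is the typical layout of a FRET reporter, in which phosphoinositide binding would alter the conformation and the energy transfer, although the record does not describe the readout explicitly. The construct is intended for live-cell monitoring of phosphoinositide dynamics specifically at the plasma membrane.
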