Features (pLannotate 1.2.2; 26 found; start..end, strand, type, name):
     28..80      -  misc_feature   bom (fragment): basis of mobility region from pBR322
    235..614     +  enhancer       CMV enhancer: human cytomegalovirus immediate early enhancer
    615..818     +  promoter       CMV promoter: human cytomegalovirus (CMV) immediate early promoter
    814..847     +  LTR            5' LTR (truncated) (fragment): truncated 5' long terminal repeat (LTR) from HIV-1
    863..881     +  promoter       T7 promoter: promoter for bacteriophage T7 RNA polymerase
    922..942     +  CDS            capTEV™ (fragment): composite tag for in vivo biotinylation, TEV protease cleavage, and 6xHis tagging
    943..975     +  CDS            T7 tag (gene 10 leader): leader peptide from bacteriophage T7 gene 10 promotes efficient translation in E. coli
    979..1002    +  CDS            Xpress™ tag: Xpress™ epitope tag, including an enterokinase recognition and cleavage site
   1014..1691    +  CDS            Enhanced Cyan-Emitting GFP: Enhanced Cyan-Emitting GFP is a basic (constitutively fluorescent) cyan fluorescent protein published in 2002, derived from Aequorea victoria.
   1701..2198    +  CDS            Akt1 (fragment): human serine/threonine protein kinase activated by growth factors; AKT1
   2271..3005    +  CDS            mCitrine: mCitrine is a basic (constitutively fluorescent) yellow fluorescent protein published in 2001, derived from Aequorea victoria.
   3108..3126    -  promoter       SP6 promoter: promoter for bacteriophage SP6 RNA polymerase
   3152..3376    +  polyA_signal   bGH poly(A) signal: bovine growth hormone polyadenylation signal
   3380..3401    +  promoter       SV40 promoter (fragment): SV40 enhancer and early promoter
   3422..3850    +  rep_origin     f1 ori (sequence partly withheld): f1 bacteriophage origin of replication; arrow indicates direction of (+) strand synthesis
   3864..4193    +  promoter       SV40 promoter: SV40 enhancer and early promoter
   4260..5051    +  CDS            neo: KKA2_KLEPN - Also known as kan, nptII. Experimental evidence at protein level: Swiss-Prot protein existence level 1. Resistance to kanamycin, neomycin, paromomycin, ribostamycin, butirosin and gentamicin B. From Klebsiella pneumoniae.
   5075..5233    +  CDS            ble (fragment): BLE_KLEPN - Experimental evidence at protein level: Swiss-Prot protein existence level 1. Binding protein with a strong affinity to the bleomycin family of antibiotics. Binds to CL990; an antimitotic-antibiotic compound. From Klebsiella pneumoniae.
   5228..5349    +  polyA_signal   SV40 poly(A) signal: SV40 polyadenylation signal
   5422..5438    -  protein_bind   lac operator: The lac repressor binds to the lac operator to inhibit transcription in E. coli. This inhibition can be relieved by adding lactose or isopropyl-β-D-thiogalactopyranoside (IPTG). lac repressor encoded by lacI
   5446..5476    -  promoter       lac promoter: promoter for the E. coli lac operon
   5491..5512    -  protein_bind   CAP binding site: CAP binding activates transcription in the presence of cAMP. E. coli catabolite activator protein
   5525..5617    -  CDS            lacI (fragment): lac repressor; lacI; The lac repressor binds to the lac operator to inhibit transcription in E. coli. This inhibition can be relieved by adding lactose or isopropyl-β-D-thiogalactopyranoside (IPTG).
   5800..6388    -  rep_origin     ori: high-copy-number ColE1/pMB1/pBR322/pUC origin of replication
   6559..7419    -  CDS            AmpR: β-lactamase; bla; confers resistance to ampicillin, carbenicillin, and related antibiotics
   7420..7524    -  promoter       AmpR promoter: bla
>Addgene plasmid #181915 | pcDNA3-PM-InPAkt | addgene full sequence | sequence record 363194 | Addgene NGS Result
GACGGATCGGGAGATCTCCCGATCCCCTATGGTGCACTCTCAGTACAATCTGCTCTGATGCCGCATAGTT
AAGCCAGTATCTGCTCCCTGCTTGTGTGTTGGAGGTCGCTGAGTAGTGCGCGAGCAAAATTTAAGCTACA
ACAAGGCAAGGCTTGACCGACAATTGCATGAAGAATCTGCTTAGGGTTAGGCGTTTTGCGCTGCTTCGCG
ATGTACGGGCCAGATATACGCGTTGACATTGATTATTGACTAGTTATTAATAGTAATCAATTACGGGGTC
ATTAGTTCATAGCCCATATATGGAGTTCCGCGTTACATAACTTACGGTAAATGGCCCGCCTGGCTGACCG
CCCAACGACCCCCGCCCATTGACGTCAATAATGACGTATGTTCCCATAGTAACGCCAATAGGGACTTTCC
ATTGACGTCAATGGGTGGAGTATTTACGGTAAACTGCCCACTTGGCAGTACATCAAGTGTATCATATGCC
AAGTACGCCCCCTATTGACGTCAATGACGGTAAATGGCCCGCCTGGCATTATGCCCAGTACATGACCTTA
TGGGACTTTCCTACTTGGCAGTACATCTACGTATTAGTCATCGCTATTACCATGGTGATGCGGTTTTGGC
AGTACATCAATGGGCGTGGATAGCGGTTTGACTCACGGGGATTTCCAAGTCTCCACCCCATTGACGTCAA
TGGGAGTTTGTTTTGGCACCAAAATCAACGGGACTTTCCAAAATGTCGTAACAACTCCGCCCCATTGACG
CAAATGGGCGGTAGGCGTGTACGGTGGGAGGTCTATATAAGCAGAGCTCTCTGGCTAACTAGAGAACCCA
CTGCTTACTGGCTTATCGAAATTAATACGACTCACTATAGGGAGACCCAAGCTTGCGGCCGCCACCATGG
TGCGGGGTTCTCATCATCATCATCATCATGGTATGGCTAGCATGACTGGTGGACAGCAAATGGGTCGGGA
TCTGTACGACGATGACGATAAGGATCCATGGTGAGCAAGGGCGAGGAGCTGTTCACCGGGGTGGTGCCCA
TCCTGGTCGAGCTGGACGGCGACGTAAACGGCCACAGGTTCAGCGTGTCCGGCGAGGGCGAGGGCGATGC
CACCTACGGCAAGCTGACCCTGAAGTTCATCTGCACCACCGGCAAGCTGCCCGTGCCCTGGCCCACCCTC
GTGACCACCCTGACCTGGGGCGTGCAGTGCTTCAGCCGCTACCCCGACCACATGAAGCAGCACGACTTCT
TCAAGTCCGCCATGCCCGAAGGCTACGTCCAGGAGCGTACCATCTTCTTCAAGGACGACGGCAACTACAA
GACCCGCGCCGAGGTGAAGTTCGAGGGCGACACCCTGGTGAACCGCATCGAGCTGAAGGGCATCGACTTC
AAGGAGGACGGCAACATCCTGGGGCACAAGCTGGAGTACAACTACATCAGCCACAACGTCTATATCACCG
CCGACAAGCAGAAGAACGGCATCAAGGCCCACTTCAAGATCCGCCACAACATCGAGGACGGCAGCGTGCA
GCTCGCCGACCACTACCAGCAGAACACCCCCATCGGCGACGGCCCCGTGCTGCTGCCCGACAACCACTAC
CTGAGCACCCAGTCCGCCCTGAGCAAAGACCCCAACGAGAAGCGCGATCACATGGTCCTGCTGGAGTTCG
TGACCGCCGCCCGCATGCATATGAGCGACGTGGCTATTGTGAAGGAGGGTTGGCTGCACAAACGAGGGGA
GTACATCAAGACCTGGCGGCCACGCTACTTCCTCCTCAAGAATGATGGCACCTTCATTGGCTACAAGGAG
CGGCCGCAGGATGTGGACCAACGTGAGGCTCCCCTCAACAACTTCTCTGTGGCGCAGTGCCAGCTGATGA
AGACGGAGCGGCCCCGGCCCAACACCTTCATCATCCGCTGCCAGCAGTGGACCACTGTCATCGAACGCAC
CTTCCATGTGGAGACTCCTGAGGAGCGGGAGGAGTGGACAACCGCCATCCAGACTGTGGCTGACGGCCTC
AAGAAGCAGGAGGAGGAGGAGGGTACCATGGACTTCCGGTCGGGCTCACCCAGTGACAACTCAGGGGCTG
AAGAGATGGAGGTGTCCCTGGCCAAGCCCAAGCACCGCGTGACCATGAACGAGTTTGAGTACCTGAAGCT
GCTGGGCAAGGGCACTTTCGGCAAGGTGTCTGCAGGCGGTAGCGTGGCTGAGGAAGAGGATGACGAGGAG
GAAGACGAGGACGATGGCGGCAGCGAGCTCATGGTGAGCAAGGGCGAGGAGCTGTTCACCGGGGTGGTGC
CCATCCTGGTCGAGCTGGACGGCGTCGTAAACGGCCACAAGTTCAGCGTGTCCGGCGAGGGCGAGGGCGA
TGCCACCTACGGCAAGCTGACCCTGAAGTTCATCTGCACCACCGGCAAGCTGCCCGTGCCCTGGCCCACC
CTCGTGACCACCTTCGGCTACGGCCTGATGTGCTTCGCCCGCTACCCCGACCACATGAAGCAGCACGACT
TCTTCAAGTCCGCCATGCCCGAAGGCTACGTCCAGGAGCGCACCATCTTCTTCAAGGACGACGGCAACTA
CAAGACCCGCGCCGAGGTGAAGTTCGAGGGCGACACCCTGGTGAACCGCATCGAGCTGAAGGGCATCGAC
TTCAAGGAGGACGGCAACATCCTGGGGCACAAGCTGGAGTACAACTACAACAGCCACAACGTCTATATCA
TGGCCGACAAGCAGAAGAACGGCATCAAGGTGAACTTCAAGATCCGCCACAACATCGAGGACGGCAGCGT
GCAGCTCGCCGACCACTACCAGCAGAACACCCCCATCGGCGACGGCCCCGTGCTGCTGCCCGACAACCAC
TACCTGAGCTACCAGTCCAAGCTGAGCAAAGACCCCAACGAGAAGCGCGATCACATGGTCCTGCTGGAGT
TCGTGACCGCCGCCGGGATCACTCTCGGAGGGAGCGGAGGGACAGGCATGGACGAGCTGTACAAGAAGAA
GAAGAAGAAGAGCAAGACCAAGTGCGTGATCATGTAAGAATTCTGCAGATATCCATCACACTGGCGGCCG
CTCGAGCATGCATCTAGAGGGCCCTATTCTATAGTGTCACCTAAATGCTAGAGCTCGCTGATCAGCCTCG
ACTGTGCCTTCTAGTTGCCAGCCATCTGTTGTTTGCCCCTCCCCCGTGCCTTCCTTGACCCTGGAAGGTG
CCACTCCCACTGTCCTTTCCTAATAAAATGAGGAAATTGCATCGCATTGTCTGAGTAGGTGTCATTCTAT
TCTGGGGGGTGGGGTGGGGCAGGACAGCAAGGGGGAGGATTGGGAAGACAATAGCAGGCATGCTGGGGAT
GCGGTGGGCTCTATGGCTTCTGAGGCGGAAAGAACCAGCTGGGGCTCTAGGGGGTATCCCC
[124 nt withheld, positions 3422-3545]
C
[91 nt withheld, positions 3547-3637]
A
[49 nt withheld, positions 3639-3687]
CCTTTGACGTTGGAGTCCACGTTCTTT
[37 nt withheld, positions 3715-3751]
ACCCTATCTCGGTCTATTCTTTTGATTTATAAGGGATTTTGCCGATTTCGGCCTATTGGTTAAAAAATGA
GCTGATTTAACAAAAATTTAACGCGAATTAATTCTGTGGAATGTGTGTCAGTTAGGGTGTGGAAAGTCCC
CAGGCTCCCCAGCAGGCAGAAGTATGCAAAGCATGCATCTCAATTAGTCAGCAACCAGGTGTGGAAAGTC
CCCAGGCTCCCCAGCAGGCAGAAGTATGCAAAGCATGCATCTCAATTAGTCAGCAACCATAGTCCCGCCC
CTAACTCCGCCCATCCCGCCCCTAACTCCGCCCAGTTCCGCCCATTCTCCGCCCCATGGCTGACTAATTT
TTTTTATTTATGCAGAGGCCGAGGCCGCCTCTGCCTCTGAGCTATTCCAGAAGTAGTGAGGAGGCTTTTT
TGGAGGCCTAGGCTTTTGCAAAAAGCTCCCGGGAGCTTGTATATCCATTTTCGGATCTGATCAAGAGACA
GGATGAGGATCGTTTCGCATGATTGAACAAGATGGATTGCACGCAGGTTCTCCGGCCGCTTGGGTGGAGA
GGCTATTCGGCTATGACTGGGCACAACAGACAATCGGCTGCTCTGATGCCGCCGTGTTCCGGCTGTCAGC
GCAGGGGCGCCCGGTTCTTTTTGTCAAGACCGACCTGTCCGGTGCCCTGAATGAACTGCAGGACGAGGCA
GCGCGGCTATCGTGGCTGGCCACGACGGGCGTTCCTTGCGCAGCTGTGCTCGACGTTGTCACTGAAGCGG
GAAGGGACTGGCTGCTATTGGGCGAAGTGCCGGGGCAGGATCTCCTGTCATCTCACCTTGCTCCTGCCGA
GAAAGTATCCATCATGGCTGATGCAATGCGGCGGCTGCATACGCTTGATCCGGCTACCTGCCCATTCGAC
CACCAAGCGAAACATCGCATCGAGCGAGCACGTACTCGGATGGAAGCCGGTCTTGTCGATCAGGATGATC
TGGACGAAGAGCATCAGGGGCTCGCGCCAGCCGAACTGTTCGCCAGGCTCAAGGCGCGCATGCCCGACGG
CGAGGATCTCGTCGTGACCCATGGCGATGCCTGCTTGCCGAATATCATGGTGGAAAATGGCCGCTTTTCT
GGATTCATCGACTGTGGCCGGCTGGGTGTGGCGGACCGCTATCAGGACATAGCGTTGGCTACCCGTGATA
TTGCTGAAGAGCTTGGCGGCGAATGGGCTGACCGCTTCCTCGTGCTTTACGGTATCGCCGCTCCCGATTC
GCAGCGCATCGCCTTCTATCGCCTTCTTGACGAGTTCTTCTGAGCGGGACTCTGGGGTTCGAAATGACCG
ACCAAGCGACGCCCAACCTGCCATCACGAGATTTCGATTCCACCGCCGCCTTCTATGAAAGGTTGGGCTT
CGGAATCGTTTTCCGGGACGCCGGCTGGATGATCCTCCAGCGCGGGGATCTCATGCTGGAGTTCTTCGCC
CACCCCAACTTGTTTATTGCAGCTTATAATGGTTACAAATAAAGCAATAGCATCACAAATTTCACAAATA
AAGCATTTTTTTCACTGCATTCTAGTTGTGGTTTGTCCAAACTCATCAATGTATCTTATCATGTCTGTAT
ACCGTCGACCTCTAGCTAGAGCTTGGCGTAATCATGGTCATAGCTGTTTCCTGTGTGAAATTGTTATCCG
CTCACAATTCCACACAACATACGAGCCGGAAGCATAAAGTGTAAAGCCTGGGGTGCCTAATGAGTGAGCT
AACTCACATTAATTGCGTTGCGCTCACTGCCCGCTTTCCAGTCGGGAAACCTGTCGTGCCAGCTGCATTA
ATGAATCGGCCAACGCGCGGGGAGAGGCGGTTTGCGTATTGGGCGCTCTTCCGCTTCCTCGCTCACTGAC
TCGCTGCGCTCGGTCGTTCGGCTGCGGCGAGCGGTATCAGCTCACTCAAAGGCGGTAATACGGTTATCCA
CAGAATCAGGGGATAACGCAGGAAAGAACATGTGAGCAAAAGGCCAGCAAAAGGCCAGGAACCGTAAAAA
GGCCGCGTTGCTGGCGTTTTTCCATAGGCTCCGCCCCCCTGACGAGCATCACAAAAATCGACGCTCAAGT
CAGAGGTGGCGAAACCCGACAGGACTATAAAGATACCAGGCGTTTCCCCCTGGAAGCTCCCTCGTGCGCT
CTCCTGTTCCGACCCTGCCGCTTACCGGATACCTGTCCGCCTTTCTCCCTTCGGGAAGCGTGGCGCTTTC
TCATAGCTCACGCTGTAGGTATCTCAGTTCGGTGTAGGTCGTTCGCTCCAAGCTGGGCTGTGTGCACGAA
CCCCCCGTTCAGCCCGACCGCTGCGCCTTATCCGGTAACTATCGTCTTGAGTCCAACCCGGTAAGACACG
ACTTATCGCCACTGGCAGCAGCCACTGGTAACAGGATTAGCAGAGCGAGGTATGTAGGCGGTGCTACAGA
GTTCTTGAAGTGGTGGCCTAACTACGGCTACACTAGAAGAACAGTATTTGGTATCTGCGCTCTGCTGAAG
CCAGTTACCTTCGGAAAAAGAGTTGGTAGCTCTTGATCCGGCAAACAAACCACCGCTGGTAGCGGTGGTT
TTTTTGTTTGCAAGCAGCAGATTACGCGCAGAAAAAAAGGATCTCAAGAAGATCCTTTGATCTTTTCTAC
GGGGTCTGACGCTCAGTGGAACGAAAACTCACGTTAAGGGATTTTGGTCATGAGATTATCAAAAAGGATC
TTCACCTAGATCCTTTTAAATTAAAAATGAAGTTTTAAATCAATCTAAAGTATATATGAGTAAACTTGGT
CTGACAGTTACCAATGCTTAATCAGTGAGGCACCTATCTCAGCGATCTGTCTATTTCGTTCATCCATAGT
TGCCTGACTCCCCGTCGTGTAGATAACTACGATACGGGAGGGCTTACCATCTGGCCCCAGTGCTGCAATG
ATACCGCGAGACCCACGCTCACCGGCTCCAGATTTATCAGCAATAAACCAGCCAGCCGGAAGGGCCGAGC
GCAGAAGTGGTCCTGCAACTTTATCCGCCTCCATCCAGTCTATTAATTGTTGCCGGGAAGCTAGAGTAAG
TAGTTCGCCAGTTAATAGTTTGCGCAACGTTGTTGCCATTGCTACAGGCATCGTGGTGTCACGCTCGTCG
TTTGGTATGGCTTCATTCAGCTCCGGTTCCCAACGATCAAGGCGAGTTACATGATCCCCCATGTTGTGCA
AAAAAGCGGTTAGCTCCTTCGGTCCTCCGATCGTTGTCAGAAGTAAGTTGGCCGCAGTGTTATCACTCAT
GGTTATGGCAGCACTGCATAATTCTCTTACTGTCATGCCATCCGTAAGATGCTTTTCTGTGACTGGTGAG
TACTCAACCAAGTCATTCTGAGAATAGTGTATGCGGCGACCGAGTTGCTCTTGCCCGGCGTCAATACGGG
ATAATACCGCGCCACATAGCAGAACTTTAAAAGTGCTCATCATTGGAAAACGTTCTTCGGGGCGAAAACT
CTCAAGGATCTTACCGCTGTTGAGATCCAGTTCGATGTAACCCACTCGTGCACCCAACTGATCTTCAGCA
TCTTTTACTTTCACCAGCGTTTCTGGGTGAGCAAAAACAGGAAGGCAAAATGCCGCAAAAAAGGGAATAA
GGGCGACACGGAAATGTTGAATACTCATACTCTTCCTTTTTCAATATTATTGAAGCATTTATCAGGGTTA
TTGTCTCATGAGCGGATACATATTTGAATGTATTTAGAAAAATAAACAAATAGGGGTTCCGCGCACATTT
CCCCGAAAAGTGCCACCTGACGTC
